Addgene plasmid #128052: prs316 CUP-GFP
Purpose: (Empty Backbone) Yeast expression vector for N terminal GFP fusions
Depositing lab: Oskar Laur. Depositing organization: Emory University.
Backbone
  Vector backbone: pRS316
  Vector type: Yeast Expression
  Tag / fusion protein: GFP (N terminal on backbone)
Growth in bacteria
  Bacterial resistance: Ampicillin, 100 μg/mL
  Growth temperature: 37°C
  Growth strain: DH5alpha
  Copy number: High Copy
Gene/Insert
  Gene/Insert name: None
  Tag / fusion protein: GFP (N terminal on backbone)
Terms and licenses: Academic/Nonprofit Terms; Industry Terms: Not Available to Industry
How to cite: prs316 CUP-GFP was a gift from Oskar Laur (Addgene plasmid # 128052 ; http://n2t.net/addgene:128052 ; RRID:Addgene_128052)
