[The description below was written by a language model from this plasmid's Addgene catalogue record and pLannotate feature annotations shown in this document.]
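Description:
prs316 CUP-GFP is an empty-backbone yeast expression vector built on pRS316, a yeast–E. coli shuttle plasmid, and designed for making N-terminal GFP fusions to a gene of interest. In Saccharomyces cerevisiae it is maintained through a CEN6/ARS element, which gives stable, low-copy centromeric propagation, and it is selected through the URA3 marker under its own promoter. URA3 complements uracil auxotrophy and can be counterselected with 5-fluoroorotic acid. In bacteria the plasmid replicates from a high-copy ColE1/pUC-type origin and is selected with ampicillin via the β-lactamase gene. An f1 origin is also present, allowing single-stranded DNA production.

The expression cassette sits within the pBluescript-derived polylinker region of pRS316, interrupting the lacZα segment and flanked by the T3 and T7 phage promoters. It consists of the copper-inducible CUP1 metallothionein promoter followed by an Aequorea victoria GFP-derived coding sequence. The automated annotation matches this sequence to the variant "sg12", whereas the catalogue simply calls it GFP. A remaining fragment of the multiple cloning site lies immediately downstream of the fluorescent protein, providing the position at which an open reading frame would be inserted in frame to yield a GFP–protein fusion. No insert is present, and the feature table does not annotate a dedicated yeast transcription terminator after the cloning site. Short annotated fragments of lacI, bom and rop are backbone remnants rather than functional elements. The vector is suited to expressing GFP-tagged proteins in yeast at levels tunable by Cu2+ addition, for example for localisation studies.
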