Features (pLannotate 1.2.2; 21 found; start..end, strand, type, name):
     69..572     -  misc_feature   CEN/ARS: S. cerevisiae CEN6 centromere fused to an autonomously replicating sequence
    609..713     +  promoter       AmpR promoter: bla
    714..1574    +  CDS            AmpR: β-lactamase; bla; confers resistance to ampicillin, carbenicillin, and related antibiotics
   1745..2333    +  rep_origin     ori: high-copy-number ColE1/pMB1/pBR322/pUC origin of replication
   2516..2608    +  CDS            lacI (fragment): lac repressor; lacI; The lac repressor binds to the lac operator to inhibit transcription in E. coli. This inhibition can be relieved by adding lactose or isopropyl-β-D-thiogalactopyranoside (IPTG).
   2621..2642    +  protein_bind   CAP binding site: CAP binding activates transcription in the presence of cAMP. E. coli catabolite activator protein
   2657..2687    +  promoter       lac promoter: promoter for the E. coli lac operon
   2695..2711    +  protein_bind   lac operator: The lac repressor binds to the lac operator to inhibit transcription in E. coli. This inhibition can be relieved by adding lactose or isopropyl-β-D-thiogalactopyranoside (IPTG). lac repressor encoded by lacI
   2756..2774    +  promoter       T3 promoter: promoter for bacteriophage T3 RNA polymerase
   2786..2806    -  misc_feature   MCS (fragment): pBluescript multiple cloning site
   2951..3185    +  promoter       CUP1 promoter: S. cerevisiae CUP1; inducible metallothionein promoter, regulated by Cu2+
   3245..3961    +  CDS            sg12: sg12 is a basic (constitutively fluorescent) long stokes shift fluorescent protein published in 1997, derived from Aequorea victoria.
   3959..4030    -  misc_feature   MCS (fragment): pBluescript multiple cloning site
   4039..4057    -  promoter       T7 promoter: promoter for bacteriophage T7 RNA polymerase
   4060..4217    +  CDS            lacZα (fragment): LacZα fragment of β-galactosidase; lacZ fragment
   4221..4649    +  rep_origin     f1 ori (sequence partly withheld): f1 bacteriophage origin of replication; arrow indicates direction of (+) strand synthesis
   4677..4728    -  misc_feature   bom (fragment): basis of mobility region from pBR322
   4807..5610    -  CDS            URA3: orotidine-5'-phosphate decarboxylase, required for uracil biosynthesis; S. cerevisiae URA3; yeast auxotrophic marker, counterselectable with 5-fluoroorotic acid (5-FOA)
   5611..5826    -  promoter       URA3 promoter: S. cerevisiae URA3
   5834..5883    -  misc_feature   bom (fragment): basis of mobility region from pBR322
   5985..1       -  CDS            rop (fragment) (across the origin): Rop protein, which maintains plasmids at low copy number; rop
>Addgene plasmid #128052 | prs316 CUP-GFP | addgene full sequence | sequence record 255086 | Addgene NGS Result
GACGAAAGGGCCTCGTGATACGCCTATTTTTATAGGTTAATGTCATGATAATAATGGTTTCTTAGACGGA
TCGCTTGCCTGTAACTTACACGCGCCTCGTATCTTTTAATGATGGAATAATTTGGGAATTTACTCTGTGT
TTATTTATTTTTATGTTTTGTATTTGGATTTTAGAAAGTAAATAAAGAAGGTAGAAGAGTTACGGAATGA
AGAAAAAAAAATAAACAAAGGTTTAAAAAATTTCAACAAAAAGCGTACTTTACATATATATTTATTAGAC
AAGAAAAGCAGATTAAATAGATATACATTCGATTAACGATAAGTAAAATGTAAAATCACAGGATTTTCGT
GTGTGGTCTTCTACACAGACAAGATGAAACAATTCGGCATTAATACCTGAGAGCAGGAAGAGCAAGATAA
AAGGTAGTATTTGTTGGCGATCCCCCTAGAGTCTTTTACATCTTCGGAAAACAAAAACTATTTTTTCTTT
AATTTCTTTTTTTACTTTCTATTTTTAATTTATATATTTATATTAAAAAATTTAAATTATAATTATTTTT
ATAGCACGTGATGAAAAGGACCCAGGTGGCACTTTTCGGGGAAATGTGCGCGGAACCCCTATTTGTTTAT
TTTTCTAAATACATTCAAATATGTATCCGCTCATGAGACAATAACCCTGATAAATGCTTCAATAATATTG
AAAAAGGAAGAGTATGAGTATTCAACATTTCCGTGTCGCCCTTATTCCCTTTTTTGCGGCATTTTGCCTT
CCTGTTTTTGCTCACCCAGAAACGCTGGTGAAAGTAAAAGATGCTGAAGATCAGTTGGGTGCACGAGTGG
GTTACATCGAACTGGATCTCAACAGCGGTAAGATCCTTGAGAGTTTTCGCCCCGAAGAACGTTTTCCAAT
GATGAGCACTTTTAAAGTTCTGCTATGTGGCGCGGTATTATCCCGTATTGACGCCGGGCAAGAGCAACTC
GGTCGCCGCATACACTATTCTCAGAATGACTTGGTTGAGTACTCACCAGTCACAGAAAAGCATCTTACGG
ATGGCATGACAGTAAGAGAATTATGCAGTGCTGCCATAACCATGAGTGATAACACTGCGGCCAACTTACT
TCTGACAACGATCGGAGGACCGAAGGAGCTAACCGCTTTTTTGCACAACATGGGGGATCATGTAACTCGC
CTTGATCGTTGGGAACCGGAGCTGAATGAAGCCATACCAAACGACGAGCGTGACACCACGATGCCTGTAG
CAATGGCAACAACGTTGCGCAAACTATTAACTGGCGAACTACTTACTCTAGCTTCCCGGCAACAATTAAT
AGACTGGATGGAGGCGGATAAAGTTGCAGGACCACTTCTGCGCTCGGCCCTTCCGGCTGGCTGGTTTATT
GCTGATAAATCTGGAGCCGGTGAGCGTGGGTCTCGCGGTATCATTGCAGCACTGGGGCCAGATGGTAAGC
CCTCCCGTATCGTAGTTATCTACACGACGGGGAGTCAGGCAACTATGGATGAACGAAATAGACAGATCGC
TGAGATAGGTGCCTCACTGATTAAGCATTGGTAACTGTCAGACCAAGTTTACTCATATATACTTTAGATT
GATTTAAAACTTCATTTTTAATTTAAAAGGATCTAGGTGAAGATCCTTTTTGATAATCTCATGACCAAAA
TCCCTTAACGTGAGTTTTCGTTCCACTGAGCGTCAGACCCCGTAGAAAAGATCAAAGGATCTTCTTGAGA
TCCTTTTTTTCTGCGCGTAATCTGCTGCTTGCAAACAAAAAAACCACCGCTACCAGCGGTGGTTTGTTTG
CCGGATCAAGAGCTACCAACTCTTTTTCCGAAGGTAACTGGCTTCAGCAGAGCGCAGATACCAAATACTG
TTCTTCTAGTGTAGCCGTAGTTAGGCCACCACTTCAAGAACTCTGTAGCACCGCCTACATACCTCGCTCT
GCTAATCCTGTTACCAGTGGCTGCTGCCAGTGGCGATAAGTCGTGTCTTACCGGGTTGGACTCAAGACGA
TAGTTACCGGATAAGGCGCAGCGGTCGGGCTGAACGGGGGGTTCGTGCACACAGCCCAGCTTGGAGCGAA
CGACCTACACCGAACTGAGATACCTACAGCGTGAGCTATGAGAAAGCGCCACGCTTCCCGAAGGGAGAAA
GGCGGACAGGTATCCGGTAAGCGGCAGGGTCGGAACAGGAGAGCGCACGAGGGAGCTTCCAGGGGGAAAC
GCCTGGTATCTTTATAGTCCTGTCGGGTTTCGCCACCTCTGACTTGAGCGTCGATTTTTGTGATGCTCGT
CAGGGGGGCGGAGCCTATGGAAAAACGCCAGCAACGCGGCCTTTTTACGGTTCCTGGCCTTTTGCTGGCC
TTTTGCTCACATGTTCTTTCCTGCGTTATCCCCTGATTCTGTGGATAACCGTATTACCGCCTTTGAGTGA
GCTGATACCGCTCGCCGCAGCCGAACGACCGAGCGCAGCGAGTCAGTGAGCGAGGAAGCGGAAGAGCGCC
CAATACGCAAACCGCCTCTCCCCGCGCGTTGGCCGATTCATTAATGCAGCTGGCACGACAGGTTTCCCGA
CTGGAAAGCGGGCAGTGAGCGCAACGCAATTAATGTGAGTTAGCTCACTCATTAGGCACCCCAGGCTTTA
CACTTTATGCTTCCGGCTCGTATGTTGTGTGGAATTGTGAGCGGATAACAATTTCACACAGGAAACAGCT
ATGACCATGATTACGCCAAGCTCGAAATTAACCCTCACTAAAGGGAACAAAAGCTGGTACCGGGCCCCCC
CTCGAGCTATACGTGCATATGTTCATGTATGTATCTGTATTTAAAACACTTTTGTATTATTTTTTCCTCA
TATATGTGTATAGGTTTATACGGATGATTTAATTATTACTTCACCACCCTTTATTTCAGGCTGATATCTT
AGCCTTGTTACTAGTTTGAAAAAGACATTTTTGCTGTCAGTCACTGTCAAGAGATTCTTTTGCTGGCATT
TCTTTTAAAAGCAAAAAGAGCGATGCGTCTTTTCCGCTGAACCGTTCCAGCAAAAAAGACTACCAACGCA
ATATGGATTGTCAGAATCATATAAAAGAGAAGCAAATAACTCCTTGTCTTGTACCAATTGCATTATAATA
TCTTCTTGTTAGTGCAATATCATATAGAAGTCATCGAAATAGATATTAACAAAAACAAACTGTACAATCA
ATCAATCAGGCGCGCCGTTTAAACATGGCTAGCAAAGGAGAAGAACTCTTCACTGGAGTTGTCCCAATTC
TTGTTGAATTAGATGGTGATGTTAATGGGCACAAATTTTCTGTCAGTGGAGAGGGTGAAGGTGATGCAAC
ATACGGAAAACTTACCCTTAAATTTATTTGCACTACTGGAAAACTACCTGTTCCATGGCCAACACTTGTC
ACTACTTTCACTTATGGTGTTCAGTGCTTTTCAAGATACCCGGATCATATGAAACGGCATGACTTTTTCA
AGAGTGCCATGCCCGAAGGTTATGTACAGGAAAGAACTATATTTTTCAAAGATGACGGGAACTACAAGAC
ACGTGCTGAAGTCAAGTTTGAAGGTGATACCCTTGTTAATAGAATCGAGTTAAAAGGTATTGATTTTAAA
GAAGATGGAAACATTCTTGGGCACAAATTGGAATACAACTATAACTCACACAATGTATACATCATGGCAG
ACAAACAAAAGAATGGAATCAAAGCTAACTTCAAAATTAGACACAACATTGAAGATGGAAGCGTTCAACT
AGCAGACCATTATCAACAAAATACTCCAATTGGCGATGGCCCTGTCCTTTTACCAGACAACCATTACCTG
TCCACACAATCTGCCCTTTCGAAAGATCCCAACGAAAAGAGAGACCACATGGTCCTTCTTGAGTTTGTAA
CAGCTGCTGGGATTACACATGGCATGGATGAACTATACAAGCTTGATATCGAATTCCTGCAGCCCGGGGG
ATCCACTAGTTCTAGAGCGGCCGCCACCGCGGTGGAGCTCCAATTCGCCCTATAGTGAGTCGTATTACAA
TTCACTGGCCGTCGTTTTACAACGTCGTGACTGGGAAAACCCTGGCGTTACCCAACTTAATCGCCTTGCA
GCACATCCCCCTTTCGCCAGCTGGCGTAATAGCGAAGAGGCCCGCACCGATCGCCCTTCCCAACAGTTGC
GCAGCCTGAATGGCGAATGG
[124 nt withheld, positions 4221-4344]
C
[91 nt withheld, positions 4346-4436]
A
[49 nt withheld, positions 4438-4486]
CCTTTGACGTTGGAGTCCACGTTCTTT
[37 nt withheld, positions 4514-4550]
ACCCTATCTCGGTCTATTCTTTTGATTTATAAGGGATTTTGCCGATTTCGGCCTATTGGTTAAAAAATGA
GCTGATTTAACAAAAATTTAACGCGAATTTTAACAAAATATTAACGCTTACAATTTCCTGATGCGGTATT
TTCTCCTTACGCATCTGTGCGGTATTTCACACCGCATAGGGTAATAACTGATATAATTAAATTGAAGCTC
TAATTTGTGAGTTTAGTATACATGCATTTACTTATAATACAGTTTTTTAGTTTTGCTGGCCGCATCTTCT
CAAATATGCTTCCCAGCCTGCTTTTCTGTAACGTTCACCCTCTACCTTAGCATCCCTTCCCTTTGCAAAT
AGTCCTCTTCCAACAATAATAATGTCAGATCCTGTAGAGACCACATCATCCACGGTTCTATACTGTTGAC
CCAATGCGTCTCCCTTGTCATCTAAACCCACACCGGGTGTCATAATCAACCAATCGTAACCTTCATCTCT
TCCACCCATGTCTCTTTGAGCAATAAAGCCGATAACAAAATCTTTGTCGCTCTTCGCAATGTCAACAGTA
CCCTTAGTATATTCTCCAGTAGATAGGGAGCCCTTGCATGACAATTCTGCTAACATCAAAAGGCCTCTAG
GTTCCTTTGTTACTTCTTCTGCCGCCTGCTTCAAACCGCTAACAATACCTGGGCCCACCACACCGTGTGC
ATTCGTAATGTCTGCCCATTCTGCTATTCTGTATACACCCGCAGAGTACTGCAATTTGACTGTATTACCA
ATGTCAGCAAATTTTCTGTCTTCGAAGAGTAAAAAATTGTACTTGGCGGATAATGCCTTTAGCGGCTTAA
CTGTGCCCTCCATGGAAAAATCAGTCAAGATATCCACATGTGTTTTTAGTAAACAAATTTTGGGACCTAA
TGCTTCAACTAACTCCAGTAATTCCTTGGTGGTACGAACATCCAATGAAGCACACAAGTTTGTTTGCTTT
TCGTGCATGATATTAAATAGCTTGGCAGCAACAGGACTAGGATGAGTAGCAGCACGTTCCTTATATGTAG
CTTTCGACATGATTTATCTTCGTTTCCTGCAGGTTTTTGTTCTGTGCAGTTGGGTTAAGAATACTGGGCA
ATTTCATGTTTCTTCAACACTACATATGCGTATATATACCAATCTAAGTCTGTGCTCCTTCCTTCGTTCT
TCCTTCTGTTCGGAGATTACCGAATCAAAAAAATTTCAAGGAAACCGAAATCAAAAAAAAGAATAAAAAA
AAAATGATGAATTGAAAAGGTGGTATGGTGCACTCTCAGTACAATCTGCTCTGATGCCGCATAGTTAAGC
CAGCCCCGACACCCGCCAACACCCGCTGACGCGCCCTGACGGGCTTGTCTGCTCCCGGCATCCGCTTACA
GACAAGCTGTGACCGTCTCCGGGAGCTGCATGTGTCAGAGGTTTTCACCGTCATCACCGAAACGCGCGA
